Addgene plasmid #218918: CRY2olig-GP
Purpose: Expression of CRY2olig-mCherry fused to a codon-optimised poly-GP sequence
Depositing lab: Tatyana Shelkovnikova. Depositing organization: University of Sheffield. Publication: C9orf72 poly-PR forms anisotropic condensates causative of nuclear TDP-43 pathology. Hodgson RE, Rayment JA, Huang WP, Sanchez Avila A, Ellis BCS, Lin YH, Soni N, Hautbergue GM, Shelkovnikova TA. iScience. 2024 Sep 14;27(10):110937. doi: 10.1016/j.isci.2024.110937. eCollection 2024 Oct 18. PubMed 39391721.
Backbone
  Vector backbone: CRY2olig-mCherry #60032
  Backbone size w/o insert (bp): 6188
  Vector type: Mammalian Expression
Growth in bacteria
  Bacterial resistance: Kanamycin, 50 μg/mL
  Growth temperature: 37°C
  Growth strain: DH5alpha
  Copy number: High Copy
Gene/Insert
  Gene/Insert name: CRY2olig-mCherry tagged poly-GP
  Species: H. sapiens (human)
  Mutation: wild-type
  Promoter: CMV
  Cloning method: Restriction Enzyme; 5′ cloning site BsrGI (unknown if destroyed); 3′ cloning site NotI (unknown if destroyed)
  Sequencing primers: 5′ CMV; 3′ SV40pA-R
Terms and licenses: Academic/Nonprofit Terms; Industry Terms: Not Available to Industry
How to cite: CRY2olig-GP was a gift from Tatyana Shelkovnikova (Addgene plasmid # 218918 ; http://n2t.net/addgene:218918 ; RRID:Addgene_218918)
