[The description below was written by a language model from this plasmid's Addgene catalogue record and pLannotate feature annotations shown in this document.]
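Description:
CRY2olig-GP is a mammalian expression plasmid built on the CRY2olig-mCherry backbone, an N1-type fluorescent protein vector layout. It is propagated in E. coli from a high-copy ColE1/pUC origin under kanamycin selection. The resistance gene is the Tn5 NeoR/KanR aminoglycoside phosphotransferase. It is driven in bacteria by the bla (AmpR) promoter and in mammalian cells by the SV40 enhancer/early promoter, and is terminated by the HSV TK polyadenylation signal, so the same marker could in principle support G418 selection. An f1 origin is also present.

The payload is a single fusion reading frame under the CMV immediate early enhancer and promoter. It begins with the photolyase homology region of Arabidopsis cryptochrome 2. The name indicates the "olig" variant, which undergoes enhanced clustering in blue light, although the feature table labels this region only as CRY2PHR. This is followed by mCherry and then a codon-optimised poly-GP (glycine-proline) sequence cloned between BsrGI and NotI at the 3′ end of mCherry. The poly-GP segment itself is not annotated, and the record does not give its repeat length. It presumably lies in the unannotated stretch after mCherry. Short ccdB, lacZα and T7 promoter fragments flagged downstream look like cloning remnants rather than functional parts. The transcript ends at the SV40 poly(A) signal.

Poly-GP is one of the dipeptide repeat proteins arising from the C9orf72 repeat expansion. This construct allows light-inducible oligomerisation and red-fluorescent tracking of poly-GP in cultured cells. The associated work studied condensate formation by C9orf72 dipeptide repeats and its relation to nuclear TDP-43 pathology.
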