Features (pLannotate 1.2.2; 19 found; start..end, strand, type, name):
     87..444     +  promoter       SV40 promoter: SV40 enhancer and early promoter
    479..1273    +  CDS            NeoR/KanR: aminoglycoside phosphotransferase from Tn5; aph(3')-II (or nptII); confers resistance to neomycin, kanamycin, and G418 (Geneticin®)
   1294..1446    +  CDS            ble (fragment): BLE_KLEPN - Experimental evidence at protein level: Swiss-Prot protein existence level 1. Binding protein with a strong affinity to the bleomycin family of antibiotics. Binds to CL990; an antimitotic-antibiotic compound. From Klebsiella pneumoniae.
   1505..1552    +  polyA_signal   HSV TK poly(A) signal: herpes simplex virus thymidine kinase polyadenylation signal (Cole and Stacy, 1985)
   1643..1659    -  polyA_signal   bGH poly(A) signal (fragment): bovine growth hormone polyadenylation signal
   1881..2469    +  rep_origin     ori: high-copy-number ColE1/pMB1/pBR322/pUC origin of replication
   2644..2947    +  enhancer       CMV enhancer: human cytomegalovirus immediate early enhancer
   2948..3151    +  promoter       CMV promoter: human cytomegalovirus (CMV) immediate early promoter
   3174..3201    +  misc_feature   MCS (fragment): multiple cloning site
   3208..4701    +  CDS            CRY2PHR: N-terminal photolyase homology region of Arabidopsis thaliana cryptochrome 2 binds to CIB1 upon exposure to blue light (Kennedy et al., 2010)
   4702..4718    +  misc_feature   MCS (fragment): multiple cloning site
   4726..5433    +  CDS            mCherry: mCherry is a basic (constitutively fluorescent) red fluorescent protein published in 2004, derived from Discosoma sp.. It is reported to be a very rapidly-maturing monomer with low acid sensitivity.
   5670..5729    -  CDS            ccdB (fragment): CcdB, a bacterial toxin that poisons DNA gyrase; ccdB; Plasmids containing the ccdB gene cannot be propagated in standard E. coli strains.
   5739..5886    -  CDS            lacZα (fragment): LacZα fragment of β-galactosidase; lacZ fragment
   5889..5907    +  promoter       T7 promoter: promoter for bacteriophage T7 RNA polymerase
   5953..6036    +  CDS            large T antigen (fragment): large T antigen from SV40 (simian virus 40)
   6059..6180    +  polyA_signal   SV40 poly(A) signal: SV40 polyadenylation signal
   6214..6642    -  rep_origin     f1 ori (sequence partly withheld): f1 bacteriophage origin of replication; arrow indicates direction of (+) strand synthesis
   6669..85      +  promoter       AmpR promoter (across the origin): bla
>Addgene plasmid #218918 | CRY2olig-GP | addgene full sequence | sequence record 442210 | Addgene NGS Result
ATTTTTCTAAATACATTCAAATATGTATCCGCTCATGAGACAATAACCCTGATAAATGCTTCAATAATAT
TGAAAAAGGAAGAGTCCTGAGGCGGAAAGAACCAGCTGTGGAATGTGTGTCAGTTAGGGTGTGGAAAGTC
CCCAGGCTCCCCAGCAGGCAGAAGTATGCAAAGCATGCATCTCAATTAGTCAGCAACCAGGTGTGGAAAG
TCCCCAGGCTCCCCAGCAGGCAGAAGTATGCAAAGCATGCATCTCAATTAGTCAGCAACCATAGTCCCGC
CCCTAACTCCGCCCATCCCGCCCCTAACTCCGCCCAGTTCCGCCCATTCTCCGCCCCATGGCTGACTAAT
TTTTTTTATTTATGCAGAGGCCGAGGCCGCCTCGGCCTCTGAGCTATTCCAGAAGTAGTGAGGAGGCTTT
TTTGGAGGCCTAGGCTTTTGCAAAGATCGATCAAGAGACAGGATGAGGATCGTTTCGCATGATTGAACAA
GATGGATTGCACGCAGGTTCTCCGGCCGCTTGGGTGGAGAGGCTATTCGGCTATGACTGGGCACAACAGA
CAATCGGCTGCTCTGATGCCGCCGTGTTCCGGCTGTCAGCGCAGGGGCGCCCGGTTCTTTTTGTCAAGAC
CGACCTGTCCGGTGCCCTGAATGAACTGCAAGACGAGGCAGCGCGGCTATCGTGGCTGGCCACGACGGGC
GTTCCTTGCGCAGCTGTGCTCGACGTTGTCACTGAAGCGGGAAGGGACTGGCTGCTATTGGGCGAAGTGC
CGGGGCAGGATCTCCTGTCATCTCACCTTGCTCCTGCCGAGAAAGTATCCATCATGGCTGATGCAATGCG
GCGGCTGCATACGCTTGATCCGGCTACCTGCCCATTCGACCACCAAGCGAAACATCGCATCGAGCGAGCA
CGTACTCGGATGGAAGCCGGTCTTGTCGATCAGGATGATCTGGACGAAGAGCATCAGGGGCTCGCGCCAG
CCGAACTGTTCGCCAGGCTCAAGGCGAGCATGCCCGACGGCGAGGATCTCGTCGTGACCCATGGCGATGC
CTGCTTGCCGAATATCATGGTGGAAAATGGCCGCTTTTCTGGATTCATCGACTGTGGCCGGCTGGGTGTG
GCGGACCGCTATCAGGACATAGCGTTGGCTACCCGTGATATTGCTGAAGAGCTTGGCGGCGAATGGGCTG
ACCGCTTCCTCGTGCTTTACGGTATCGCCGCTCCCGATTCGCAGCGCATCGCCTTCTATCGCCTTCTTGA
CGAGTTCTTCTGAGCGGGACTCTGGGGTTCGAAATGACCGACCAAGCGACGCCCAACCTGCCATCACGAG
ATTTCGATTCCACCGCCGCCTTCTATGAAAGGTTGGGCTTCGGAATCGTTTTCCGGGACGCCGGCTGGAT
GATCCTCCAGCGCGGGGATCTCATGCTGGAGTTCTTCGCCCACCCTAGGGGGAGGCTAACTGAAACACGG
AAGGAGACAATACCGGAAGGAACCCGCGCTATGACGGCAATAAAAAGACAGAATAAAACGCACGGTGTTG
GGTCGTTTGTTCATAAACGCGGGGTTCGGTCCCAGGGCTGGCACTCTGTCGATACCCCACCGAGACCCCA
TTGGGGCCAATACGCCCGCGTTTCTTCCTTTTCCCCACCCCACCCCCCAAGTTCGGGTGAAGGCCCAGGG
CTCGCAGCCAACGTCGGGGCGGCAGGCCCTGCCATAGCCTCAGGTTACTCATATATACTTTAGATTGATT
TAAAACTTCATTTTTAATTTAAAAGGATCTAGGTGAAGATCCTTTTTGATAATCTCATGACCAAAATCCC
TTAACGTGAGTTTTCGTTCCACTGAGCGTCAGACCCCGTAGAAAAGATCAAAGGATCTTCTTGAGATCCT
TTTTTTCTGCGCGTAATCTGCTGCTTGCAAACAAAAAAACCACCGCTACCAGCGGTGGTTTGTTTGCCGG
ATCAAGAGCTACCAACTCTTTTTCCGAAGGTAACTGGCTTCAGCAGAGCGCAGATACCAAATACTGTTCT
TCTAGTGTAGCCGTAGTTAGGCCACCACTTCAAGAACTCTGTAGCACCGCCTACATACCTCGCTCTGCTA
ATCCTGTTACCAGTGGCTGCTGCCAGTGGCGATAAGTCGTGTCTTACCGGGTTGGACTCAAGACGATAGT
TACCGGATAAGGCGCAGCGGTCGGGCTGAACGGGGGGTTCGTGCACACAGCCCAGCTTGGAGCGAACGAC
CTACACCGAACTGAGATACCTACAGCGTGAGCTATGAGAAAGCGCCACGCTTCCCGAAGGGAGAAAGGCG
GACAGGTATCCGGTAAGCGGCAGGGTCGGAACAGGAGAGCGCACGAGGGAGCTTCCAGGGGGAAACGCCT
GGTATCTTTATAGTCCTGTCGGGTTTCGCCACCTCTGACTTGAGCGTCGATTTTTGTGATGCTCGTCAGG
GGGGCGGAGCCTATGGAAAAACGCCAGCAACGCGGCCTTTTTACGGTTCCTGGCCTTTTGCTGGCCTTTT
GCTCACATGTTCTTTCCTGCGTTATCCCCTGATTCTGTGGATAACCGTATTACCGCCATGCATTAGTTAT
TAATAGTAATCAATTACGGGGTCATTAGTTCATAGCCCATATATGGAGTTCCGCGTTACATAACTTACGG
TAAATGGCCCGCCTGGCTGACCGCCCAACGACCCCCGCCCATTGACGTCAATAATGACGTATGTTCCCAT
AGTAACGCCAATAGGGACTTTCCATTGACGTCAATGGGTGGAGTATTTACGGTAAACTGCCCACTTGGCA
GTACATCAAGTGTATCATATGCCAAGTACGCCCCCTATTGACGTCAATGACGGTAAATGGCCCGCCTGGC
ATTATGCCCAGTACATGACCTTATGGGACTTTCCTACTTGGCAGTACATCTACGTATTAGTCATCGCTAT
TACCATGGTGATGCGGTTTTGGCAGTACATCAATGGGCGTGGATAGCGGTTTGACTCACGGGGATTTCCA
AGTCTCCACCCCATTGACGTCAATGGGAGTTTGTTTTGGCACCAAAATCAACGGGACTTTCCAAAATGTC
GTAACAACTCCGCCCCATTGACGCAAATGGGCGGTAGGCGTGTACGGTGGGAGGTCTATATAAGCAGAGC
TGGTTTAGTGAACCGTCAGATCCGCTAGCGCTACCGGACTCAGATCTCGAGGCCACCATGAAGATGGACA
AAAAGACTATAGTTTGGTTTAGAAGAGACCTAAGGATTGAGGATAATCCTGCATTAGCAGCAGCTGCTCA
CGAAGGATCTGTTTTTCCTGTCTTCATTTGGTGTCCTGAAGAAGAAGGACAGTTTTATCCTGGAAGAGCT
TCAAGATGGTGGATGAAACAATCACTTGCTCACTTATCTCAATCCTTGAAGGCTCTTGGATCTGACCTCA
CTTTAATCAAAACCCACAACACGATTTCAGCGATCTTGGATTGTATCCGCGTTACCGGTGCTACAAAAGT
CGTCTTTAACCACCTCTATGATCCTGTTTCGTTAGTTCGGGACCATACCGTAAAGGAGAAGCTGGTGGAA
CGTGGGATCTCTGTGCAAAGCTACAATGGAGATCTATTGTATGAACCGTGGGAGATATACTGCGAAAAGG
GCAAACCTTTTACGAGTTTCAATTCTTACTGGAAGAAATGCTTAGATATGTCGATTGAATCCGTTATGCT
TCCTCCTCCTTGGCGGTTGATGCCAATAACTGCAGCGGCTGAAGCGATTTGGGCGTGTTCGATTGAAGAA
CTAGGGCTGGAGAATGAGGCCGAGAAACCGAGCAATGCGTTGTTAACTAGAGCTTGGTCTCCAGGATGGA
GCAATGCTGATAAGTTACTAAATGAGTTCATCGAGAAGCAGTTGATAGATTATGCAAAGAACAGCAAGAA
AGTTGTTGGGAATTCTACTTCACTACTTTCTCCGTATCTCCATTTCGGGGAAATAAGCGTCAGACACGTT
TTCCAGTGTGCCCGGATGAAACAAATTATATGGGCAAGAGATAAGAACAGTGAAGGAGAAGAAAGTGCAG
ATCTTTTTCTTAGGGGAATCGGTTTAAGAGAGTATTCTCGGTATATATGTTTCAACTTCCCGTTTACTCA
CGAGCAATCGTTGTTGAGTCATCTTCGGTTTTTCCCTTGGGATGCTGATGTTGATAAGTTCAAGGCCTGG
AGACAAGGCAGGACCGGTTATCCGTTGGTGGATGCCGGAATGAGAGAGCTTTGGGCTACCGGATGGATGC
ATAACAGAATAAGAGTGATTGTTTCAAGCTTTGCTGTGAAGTTTCTTCTCCTTCCATGGAAATGGGGAAT
GAAGTATTTCTGGGATACACTTTTGGATGCTGATTTGGAATGTGACATCCTTGGCTGGCAGTATATCTCT
GGGAGTATCCCCGATGGCCACGAGCTTGATCGCTTGGACAATCCCGCGTTACAAGGCGCCAAATATGACC
CAGAAGGTGAGTACATAAGGCAATGGCTTCCCGAGCTTGCGAGATTGCCAACTGAATGGATCCATCATCC
ATGGGACGCTCCTTTAACCGTACTCAAAGCTTCTGGTGTGGAACTCGGAACAAACTATGCGAAACCCATT
GTAGACATCGACACAGCTCGTGAGCTACTAGCTAAAGCTATTTCAAGAACCCGTGGAGCACAGATCATGA
TCGGAGCAGCAGCCCGGGATCCACCGGTCGCCACCATGGTGAGCAAGGGCGAGGAGGATAACATGGCCAT
CATCAAGGAGTTCATGCGCTTCAAGGTGCACATGGAGGGCTCCGTGAACGGCCACGAGTTCGAGATCGAG
GGCGAGGGCGAGGGCCGCCCCTACGAGGGCACCCAGACCGCCAAGCTGAAGGTGACCAAGGGTGGCCCCC
TGCCCTTCGCCTGGGACATCCTGTCCCCTCAGTTCATGTACGGCTCCAAGGCCTACGTGAAGCACCCCGC
CGACATCCCCGACTACTTGAAGCTGTCCTTCCCCGAGGGCTTCAAGTGGGAGCGCGTGATGAACTTCGAG
GACGGCGGCGTGGTGACCGTGACCCAGGACTCCTCCCTGCAGGACGGCGAGTTCATCTACAAGGTGAAGC
TGCGCGGCACCAACTTCCCCTCCGACGGCCCCGTAATGCAGAAGAAGACCATGGGCTGGGAGGCCTCCTC
CGAGCGGATGTACCCCGAGGACGGCGCCCTGAAGGGCGAGATCAAGCAGAGGCTGAAGCTGAAGGACGGC
GGCCACTACGACGCTGAGGTCAAGACCACCTACAAGGCCAAGAAGCCCGTGCAGCTGCCCGGCGCCTACA
ACGTCAACATCAAGTTGGACATCACCTCCCACAACGAGGACTACACCATCGTGGAACAGTACGAACGCGC
CGAGGGCCGCCACTCCACCGGCGGCATGGACGAGCTGTACAAGATGGGCCCTGGCCCTGGACCAGGACCT
GGCCCCGGACCCGGTCCAGGTCCCGGCCCAGGCCCCGGTCCCGGCCCTGGACCAGGCCCAGGACCAGGAC
CAGGCCCAGGTCCCGGACCAGGACCCGGACCTGGCCCAGGCCCTGGCCCTGGCCCTGGCCCCGGACCAGG
CCCTGGACCCGGCCCTGGTCCCGGCCCAGGACCCGGACCAGGACCTGGCCCTTAAGCGGCCGCTTTACTT
GTACATCCACAAACAGACGATAACGGCTCTCTCTTTTATAGGTGTAAACCTTAAACTGCCGTACGTATAG
GCTGCGCAACTGTTGGGAAGGGCGATCGGTGCGGGCCTCTTCGCTATTACGCCAGCTGGCGAAAGGGGGA
TGTGCTGCAAGGCGATTAAGTTGGGTAACGCCAGGGTTTTCCCAGTCACGACGTTGTAAAACGACGGCCA
GTGAATTGTAATACGACTCACTATAGGGCGAATTGGGCCCTCTAGATGCATGCTCGAGCGGCCGCGACTC
TAGATCATAATCAGCCATACCACATTTGTAGAGGTTTTACTTGCTTTAAAAAACCTCCCACACCTCCCCC
TGAACCTGAAACATAAAATGAATGCAATTGTTGTTGTTAACTTGTTTATTGCAGCTTATAATGGTTACAA
ATAAAGCAATAGCATCACAAATTTCACAAATAAAGCATTTTTTTCACTGCATTCTAGTTGTGGTTTGTCC
AAACTCATCAATGTATCTTAAGGCGTAAATTGTAAGCGTTAATATTTTGTTAAAATTCGCGTTAAATTTT
TGTTAAATCAGCTCATTTTTTAACCAATAGGCCGAAATCGGCAAAATCCCTTATAAATCAAAAGAATAGA
CCGAGATAGGGT
[37 nt withheld, positions 6313-6349]
AAAGAACGTGGACTCCAACGTCAAAGG
[49 nt withheld, positions 6377-6425]
T
[91 nt withheld, positions 6427-6517]
G
[124 nt withheld, positions 6519-6642]
CAGGTGGCACTTTTCGGGGAAATGTGCGCGGAACCCCTATTTGTTT
