>Addgene plasmid #218918 | CRY2olig-GP | depositor full sequence | sequence record 427286 | CRY2olig-GP sequence 1193 bps
NNNNNNGNNNCATCTAGAGGGCCAATTCGCCCTATAGTGAGTCGTATTACAATTCACTGGCCGTCGTTTT
ACAACGTCGTGACTGGGAAAACCCTGGCGTTACCCAACTTAATCGCCTTGCAGCACATCCCCCTTTCGCC
AGCTGGCGTAATAGCGAAGAGGCCCGCACCGATCGCCCTTCCCAACAGTTGCGCAGCCTATACGTACGGC
AGTTTAAGGTTTACACCTATAAAAGAGAGAGCCGTTATCGTCTGTTTGTGGATGTACAAGTAAAGCGGCC
GCTTAAGGGCCAGGTCCTGGTCCGGGTCCTGGGCCGGGACCAGGGCCGGGTCCAGGGCCTGGTCCGGGGC
CAGGGCCAGGGCCAGGGCCTGGGCCAGGTCCGGGTCCTGGTCCGGGACCTGGGCCTGGTCCTGGTCCTGG
GCCTGGTCCAGGGCCGGGACCGGGGCCTGGGCCGGGACCTGGACCGGGTCCGGGGCCAGGTCCTGGTCCA
GGGCCAGGGCCCATCTTGTACAGCTCGTCCATGCCGCCGGTGGAGTGGCGGCCCTCGGCGCGTTCGTACT
GTTCCACGATGGTGTAGTCCTCGTTGTGGGAGGTGATGTCCAACTTGATGTTGACGTTGTAGGCGCCGGG
CAGCTGCACGGGCTTCTTGGCCTTGTAGGTGGTCTTGACCTCAGCGTCGTAGTGGCCGCCGTCCTTCAGC
TTCAGCCTCTGCTTGATCTCGCCCTTCAGGGCGCCGTCCTCGGGGTACATCCGCTCGGAGGAGGCCTCCC
AGCCCATGGTCTTCTTCTGCATTACGGGGCCGTCGGAGGGGAAGTTGGTGCCGCGCAGCTTCACCTTGTA
GATGAACTCGCCGTCCTGCAGGGAGGAGTCCTGGGTCACGGTCACCACGCCGCCGTCCTCGAAGTTCATC
ACGCGCTCCCACTTGAAGCCCTCGGGGAAGGACAGCTTCAAGTAGTCGGGGATGTCGGCGGGGTGCTTCA
CGTAGGCCTTGGAGCCGTACATGAACTGAGGGGACAGGATGTCCCAGGCCAAAGGGCAGGGGGCCACCCT
TGGTCACCTTCAGCTTGGCGGTCTGGGTGCCCTCGTAGGGGCGGCCCTCGCCCTCGCCCTCGATCTCGAA
CTCGTGGCCGTTCACGGAACCCTCCATGTGCACCTTGAAACCCATGAAACTCCTTGAAGAAGGGCCAGGT
TAT
